Addgene plasmid #146933: pnYC-NvHN_M
Purpose: (Empty Backbone) Bacterial Expression vector
Depositing lab: Elisa Izaurralde. Depositing organization: Max Planck Institute for Developmental Biology. Publication: Deciphering correct strategies for multiprotein complex assembly by co-expression: application to complexes as large as the histone octamer. Diebold ML, Fribourg S, Koch M, Metzger T, Romier C. J Struct Biol. 2011 Aug;175(2):178-88. doi: 10.1016/j.jsb.2011.02.001. Epub 2011 Feb 12. PubMed 21320604.
Backbone
  Vector backbone: pnYC
  Vector type: Bacterial Expression
Growth in bacteria
  Bacterial resistance: Chloramphenicol, 25 μg/mL
  Growth temperature: 37°C
  Growth strain: DH5alpha
  Copy number: Low Copy
Gene/Insert
  Gene/Insert name: None
Terms and licenses: Academic/Nonprofit Terms; Industry Terms: Not Available to Industry
Depositor comments: Plasmids from this collection were made available to the research community and donated after the lab closed. Please note that the sequence provided by the depositing laboratory may be theoretical/predicted or based on Sanger sequencing results. There may be discrepancies between sequencing results obtained by Addgene and the depositor sequence. If an Addgene verified sequence is not available, please contact before placing your order to request that our lab fully sequence the plasmid.
How to cite: pnYC-NvHN_M was a gift from Elisa Izaurralde (Addgene plasmid # 146933 ; http://n2t.net/addgene:146933 ; RRID:Addgene_146933)
