[The description below was written by a language model from this plasmid's Addgene catalogue record and pLannotate feature annotations shown in this document.]
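Description:
pnYC-NvHN_M is an empty bacterial expression backbone of the pnYC family, designed for T7-driven protein production in E. coli and associated with work on assembling multiprotein complexes by co-expression. It replicates from a p15A origin, catalogued as low copy. This origin is compatible with ColE1-type plasmids, so the vector can be maintained in the same cell as a second expression plasmid. Selection is by chloramphenicol, through a cat promoter driving the chloramphenicol acetyltransferase gene, which spans the numbering origin of the circular sequence. Several fragments of the tetracycline resistance gene, its promoter, a piece of IS1 and a short resD fragment are also annotated. These look like remnants of a pACYC-type parent in which the tetracycline marker was interrupted by the expression cassette, though the record does not say so directly.

The expression cassette consists of a T7 promoter with an adjacent lac operator, which allows IPTG-inducible transcription in hosts that supply T7 RNA polymerase, followed by the phage T7 gene 10 ribosome binding site and, at the far end, a T7 terminator. Downstream of the RBS the annotation picks up a short match to a His/TEV-type composite tag and then a nearly full-length NusA coding sequence, a highly soluble E. coli protein widely used as a solubility-enhancing fusion partner. A small fragment resembling a T7 gene 10-derived tag lies just before the terminator. No gene of interest is present. The layout suggests that a target inserted after NusA would be produced as an N-terminal His-NusA fusion, but the record does not describe the cloning site, the protease cleavage site or the meaning of the name suffixes. The depositor sequence may be theoretical rather than fully verified.
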