Features (pLannotate 1.2.2; 18 found; start..end, strand, type, name):
    739..834     -  CDS            resD (fragment): REDF_ECOLI - Also known as D. Protein inferred from homology: Swiss-Prot protein existence level 3. Acts as a repressor of transcription and as a site-specific resolvase that cleaves at the RfsF site. From Escherichia coli (strain K12).
    824..881     +  CDS            TcR (fragment): tetracycline efflux protein; tet; confers resistance to tetracycline
    878..971     -  CDS            TcR (fragment): tetracycline efflux protein; tet; confers resistance to tetracycline
   1475..2375    -  CDS            TcR (fragment): tetracycline efflux protein; tet; confers resistance to tetracycline
   2402..2420    +  promoter       T7 promoter: promoter for bacteriophage T7 RNA polymerase
   2421..2445    +  protein_bind   lac operator: The lac repressor binds to the lac operator to inhibit transcription in E. coli. This inhibition can be relieved by adding lactose or isopropyl-β-D-thiogalactopyranoside (IPTG). lac repressor encoded by lacI
   2460..2482    +  RBS            RBS: efficient ribosome binding site from bacteriophage T7 gene 10 (Olins and Rangwala, 1989)
   2501..2517    +  CDS            capTEV™ (fragment): composite tag for in vivo biotinylation, TEV protease cleavage, and 6xHis tagging
   2538..4018    +  CDS            NusA (fragment): transcription elongation protein (N utilization substance protein A); nusA; highly soluble in E. coli
   4116..4165    +  CDS            SET1 (fragment): solubility-enhancement tag derived from T7 phage gene 10B
   4173..4220    +  terminator     T7 terminator: transcription terminator for bacteriophage T7 RNA polymerase
   4243..4347    -  CDS            TcR (fragment): tetracycline efflux protein; tet; confers resistance to tetracycline
   4395..4423    -  promoter       tet promoter: E. coli promoter for tetracycline efflux protein gene
   4535..5080    +  rep_origin     p15A ori: Plasmids containing the medium-copy-number p15A origin of replication can be propagated in E. coli cells that contain a second plasmid with the ColE1 origin.
   5168..5223    +  rep_origin     RSF ori (fragment): Plasmids containing the RSF 1030 origin of replication can be propagated in E. coli cells that contain additional plasmids with compatible origins.
   5342..5485    -  mobile_element IS1 (fragment): prokaryotic transposable element IS1
   5606..5708    +  promoter       cat promoter: promoter of the E. coli cat gene encoding chloramphenicol acetyltransferase
   5709..441     +  CDS            CmR (across the origin): chloramphenicol acetyltransferase; cat; confers resistance to chloramphenicol
>Addgene plasmid #146933 | pnYC-NvHN_M | depositor full sequence | sequence record 289380 | Full Sequence
GGTATGGCAATGAAAGACGGTGAGCTGGTGATATGGGATAGTGTTCACCCTTGTTACACCGTTTTCCATG
AGCAAACTGAAACGTTTTCATCGCTCTGGAGTGAATACCACGACGATTTCCGGCAGTTTCTACACATATA
TTCGCAAGATGTGGCGTGTTACGGTGAAAACCTGGCCTATTTCCCTAAAGGGTTTATTGAGAATATGTTT
TTCGTCTCAGCCAATCCCTGGGTGAGTTTCACCAGTTTTGATTTAAACGTGGCCAATATGGACAACTTCT
TCGCCCCCGTTTTCACCATGGGCAAATATTATACGCAAGGCGACAAGGTGCTGATGCCGCTGGCGATTCA
GGTTCATCATGCCGTCTGTGATGGCTTCCATGTCGGCAGAATGCTTAATGAATTACAACAGTACTGCGAT
GAGTGGCAGGGCGGGGCGTAATTTTTTTAAGGCAGTTATTGGTGCCCTTAAACGCCTGGTGCTACGCCTG
AATAAGTGATAATAAGCGGATGAATGGCAGAAATTCGAAAGCAAATTCGACCCGGTCGTCGGTTCAGGGC
AGGGTCGTTAAATAGCCGCTTATGTCTATTGCTGGTTTACCGGTTTATTGACTACCGGAAGCAGTGTGAC
CGTGTGCTTCTCAAATGCCTGAGGCCAGTTTGCTCAGGCTCTCCCCGTGGAGGTAATAATTGACGATATG
ATCATTTATTCTGCCTCCCAGAGCCTGATAAAAACGGTTAGCGCTTCGTTAATACAGATGTAGGTGTTCC
ACAGGGTAGCCAGCAGCATCCTGCGATGCAGATCCGGAACATAATGGTGCAGGGCGCTTGTTTCGGCGTG
GGTATGGTGGCAGGCCCCGTGGCCGGGGGACTGTTGGGCGCTGCCGGCACCTGTCCTACGAGTTGCATGA
TAAAGAAGACAGTCATAAGTGCGGCGACGATAGTCATGCCCCGCGCCCACCGGAAGGAGCTACCGGACAG
CGGTGCGGACTGTTGTAACTCAGAATAAGAAATGAGGCCGCTCATGGCGTTGACTCTCAGTCATAGTATC
GTGGTATCACCGGTTGGTTCCACTCTCTGTTGCGGGCAACTTCAGCAGCACGTAGGGGACTTCCGCGTTT
CCAGACTTTACGAAACACGGAAACCGAAGACCATTCATGTTGTTGCTCAGGTCGCAGACGTTTTGCAGCA
GCAGTCGCTTCACGTTCGCTCGCGTATCGGTGATTCATTCTGCTAACCAGTAAGGCAACCCCGCCAGCCT
AGCCGGGTCCTCAACGACAGGAGCACGATCATGCGCACCCGTGGCCAGGACCCAACGCTGCCCGAGATGC
GCCGCGTGCGGCTGCTGGAGATGGCGGACGCGATGGATATGTTCTGCCAAGGGTTGGTTTGCGCATTCAC
AGTTCTCCGCAAGAATTGATTGGCTCCAATTCTTGGAGTGGTGAATCCGTTAGCGAGGTGCCGCCGGCTT
CCATTCAGGTCGAGGTGGCCCGGCTCCATGCACCGCGACGCAACGCGGGGAGGCAGACAAGGTATAGGGC
GGCGCCTACAATCCATGCCAACCCGTTCCATGTGCTCGCCGAGGCGGCATAAATCGCCGTGACGATCAGC
GGTCCAGTGATCGAAGTTAGGCTGGTAAGAGCCGCGAGCGATCCTTGAAGCTGTCCCTGATGGTCGTCAT
CTACCTGCCTGGACAGCATGGCCTGCAACGCGGGCATCCCGATGCCGCCGGAAGCGAGAAGAATCATAAT
GGGGAAGGCCATCCAGCCTCGCGTCGCGAACGCCAGCAAGACGTAGCCCAGCGCGTCGGCCGCCATGCCG
GCGATAATGGCCTGCTTCTCGCCGAAACGTTTGGTGGCGGGACCAGTGACGAAGGCTTGAGCGAGGGCGT
GCAAGATTCCGAATACCGCAAGCGACAGGCCGATCATCGTCGCGCTCCAGCGAAAGCGGTCCTCGCCGAA
AATGACCCAGAGCGCTGCCGGCACCTGTCCTACGAGTTGCATGATAAAGAAGACAGTCATAAGTGCGGCG
ACGATAGTCATGCCCCGCGCCCACCGGAAGGAGCTGACTGGGTTGAAGGCTCTCAAGGGCATCGGTCGAC
GCTCTCCCTTATGCGACTCCTGCATTAGGAAGCAGCCCAGTAGTAGGTTGAGGCCGTTGAGCACCGCCGC
CGCAAGGAATGGTGCATGCAAGGAGATGGCGCCCAACAGTCCCCCGGCCACGGGGCCTGCCACCATACCC
ACGCCGAAACAAGCGCTCATGAGCCCGAAGTGGCGAGCCCGATCTTCCCCATCGGTGATGTCGGCGATAT
AGGCGCCAGCAACCGCACCTGTGGCGCCGGTGATGCCGGCCACGATGCGTCCGGCGTAGAGGATCAGACT
AAGATCTCGATCCCGCGAAATTAATACGACTCACTATAGGGGAATTGTGAGCGGATAACAATTCCCCACT
AGTAATAATTTTGTTTAACTTTAAGAAGGAGATATACCATGAGCGGCAGCCATCATCATCATCATCACAG
CGGCAGCGGCTCCATGGACAAAGAAATTTTGGCTGTAGTTGAAGCCGTATCCAATGAAAAGGCGCTACCT
CGCGAGAAGATTTTCGAAGCATTGGAAAGCGCCCTGGCGACAGCAACAAAGAAAAAATATGAACAAGAGA
TCGACGTCCGCGTACAGATCGATCGCAAAAGCGGTGATTTTGACACTTTCCGTCGCTGGTTAGTTGTTGA
TGAAGTCACCCAGCCGACCAAGGAAATCACCCTTGAAGCCGCACGTTATGAAGATGAAAGCCTGAACCTG
GGCGATTACGTTGAAGATCAGATTGAGTCTGTTACCTTTGACCGTATCACTACCCAGACGGCAAAACAGG
TTATCGTGCAGAAAGTGCGTGAAGCCGAACGTGCGATGGTGGTTGATCAGTTCCGTGAACACGAAGGTGA
AATCATCACCGGCGTGGTGAAAAAAGTAAACCGCGACAACATCTCTCTGGATCTGGGCAACAACGCTGAA
GCCGTGATCCTGCGCGAAGATATGCTGCCGCGTGAAAACTTCCGCCCTGGCGACCGCGTTCGTGGCGTGC
TCTATTCCGTTCGCCCGGAAGCGCGTGGCGCCCAACTGTTCGTCACTCGTTCCAAGCCGGAAATGCTGAT
CGAACTGTTCCGTATTGAAGTGCCAGAAATCGGCGAAGAAGTGATTGAAATTAAAGCAGCGGCTCGCGAT
CCGGGTTCTCGTGCGAAAATCGCGGTGAAAACCAACGATAAACGTATCGATCCGGTAGGTGCTTGCGTAG
GTATGCGTGGCGCCCGTGTTCAGGCGGTGTCTACTGAACTGGGTGGCGAGCGTATCGATATCGTCCTGTG
GGATGATAACCCGGCGCAGTTCGTGATTAACGCAATGGCACCGGCAGACGTTGCTTCTATCGTGGTGGAT
GAAGATAAACACACGATGGACATCGCCGTTGAAGCCGGTAATCTGGCGCAGGCGATTGGCCGTAACGGTC
AGAACGTGCGTCTGGCTTCGCAACTGAGCGGTTGGGAACTCAACGTGATGACCGTTGACGACCTGCAAGC
TAAGCATCAGGCGGAAGCGCACGCAGCGATCGACACCTTCACCAAATATCTCGACATCGACGAAGACTTC
GCGACTGTTCTGGTAGAAGAAGGCTTCTCGACGCTGGAAGAATTGGCCTATGTGCCGATGAAAGAGCTGT
TGGAAATCGAAGGCCTTGATGAGCCGACCGTTGAAGCACTGCGCGAGCGTGCTAAAAATGCACTGGCCAC
CATTGCACAGGCCCAGGAAGAAAGCCTCGGTGATAACAAACCGGCTGACGATCTGCTGAACCTTGAAGGG
GTAGATCGTGATTTGGCATTCAAACTGGCCGCCCGTGGCGTTTGTACGCTGGAAGACCTCGCCGAACAGG
GCATTGATGATCTGGCTGATATCGAAGGGTTGACCGACGAAAAAGCCGGAGCACTGATTATGGCTGCCCG
TAATATTTGCTGGTTCGGTGACGAAGCGGGTACCGGCAGCGGCGAAAACCTTTACTTCCAGGGCCATATG
CTCGAGCTTAAGCAATTGGGATCCTAATAGTCTAGAGCTAGCCCTAGGAGATCCGGCTGCTAACAAAGCC
CGAAAGGAAGCTGAGTTGGCTGCTGCCACCGCTGAGCAATAACTAGCATAACCCCTTGGGGCCTCTAAAC
GGGTCTTGAGGGGTTTTTTGCTGAAAGGAGGAACTATATCCGGATATCCCGCAAGAGGCCCGGCAGTACC
GGCATAACCAAGCCTATGCCTACAGCATCCAGGGTGACGGTGCCGAGGATGACGATGAGCGCATTGTTAG
ATTTCATACACGGTGCCTGACTGCGTTAGCAATTTAACTGTGATAAACTACCGCATTAAAGCTTATCGAT
GATAAGCTGTCAAACATGAGAATTACAACTTATATCGTATGGGGCTGACTTCAGGTGCTACATTTGAAGA
GATAAATTGCACTGAAATCAAGAAATATTTTATCTGATTAATAAGATGATCTTCTTGAGATCGTTTTGGT
CTGCGCGTAATCTCTTGCTCTGAAAACGAAAAAACCGCCTTGCAGGGCGGTTTTTCGAAGGTTCTCTGAG
CTACCAACTCTTTGAACCGAGGTAACTGGCTTGGAGGAGCGCAGTCACCAAAACTTGTCCTTTCAGTTTA
GCCTTAACCGGCGCATGACTTCAAGACTAACTCCTCTAAATCAATTACCAGTGGCTGCTGCCAGTGGTGC
TTTTGCATGTCTTTCCGGGTTGGACTCAAGACGATAGTTACCGGATAAGGCGCAGCGGTCGGACTGAACG
GGGGGTTCGTGCATACAGTCCAGCTTGGAGCGAACTGCCTACCCGGAACTGAGTGTCAGGCGTGGAATGA
GACAAACGCGGCCATAACAGCGGAATGACACCGGTAAACCGAAAGGCAGGAACAGGAGAGCGCACGAGGG
AGCCGCCAGGGGGAAACGCCTGGTATCTTTATAGTCCTGTCGGGTTTCGCCACCACTGATTTGAGCGTCA
GATTTCGTGATGCTTGTCAGGGGGGCGGAGCCTATGGAAAAACGGCTTTGCCGCGGCCCTCTCACTTCCC
TGTTAAGTATCTTCCTGGCATCTTCCAGGAAATCTCCGCCCCGTTCGTAAGCCATTTCCGCTCGCCGCAG
TCGAACGACCGAGCGTAGCGAGTCAGTGAGCGAGGAAGCGGAATATATCCTGTATCACATATTCTGCTGA
CGCACCGGTGCAGCCTTTTTTCTCCTGCCACATGAAGCACTTCACTGACACCCTCATCAGTGCCAACATA
GTAAGCCAGTATACACTCCCCTAGCGCTGATGTCCGGCGGTGCTTTTGCCGTTACGCACCACCCCGTCAG
TAGCTGAACAGGAGGGACAGCTGATAGAAACAGAAGCCACTGGAGCACCTCAAAAACACCATCATACACT
AAATCAGTAAGTTGGCAGCATCACCCGACGCACTTTGCGCCGAATAAATACCTGTGACGGAAGATCACTT
CGCAGAATAAATAAATCCTGGTGTCCCTGTTGATACCGGGAAGCCCTGGGCCAACTTTTGGCGAAAATGA
GACGTTGATCGGCACGTAAGAGGTTCCAACTTTCACCATAATGAAATAAGATCACTACCGGGCGTATTTT
TTGAGTTATCGAGATTTTCAGGAGCTAAGGAAGCTAAAATGGAGAAAAAAATCACTGGATATACCACCGT
TGATATATCCCAATGGCATCGTAAAGAACATTTTGAGGCATTTCAGTCAGTTGCTCAATGTACCTATAAC
CAGACCGTTCAGCTGGATATTACGGCCTTTTTAAAGACCGTAAAGAAAAATAAGCACAAGTTTTATCCGG
CCTTTATTCACATTCTTGCCCGCCTGATGAATGCTCATCCGGAATTC
